>Addgene plasmid #12721 | DCT.VV.Orf33 | addgene partial sequence | sequence record 19116 | T7 5'-TAATACGACTCACTATAGGG-3'
CAGTACCCTTCACCGAATTCCAGCTGACCACCATGGATCACAACCAGTATCTCTTAACGATGTTCTTCGC
AGATGATGATTCATTTTTTAAGTATTTGGCTAGTCAAGATGATGAATCTTCATTATCTGATATATTGCAA
ATCACTCAATATCTAGACTTTCTGTTATTATTATTGATCCAATCAAAAAATAAATTAGAAGCCGTGGGTC
ATTGTTATGAATCTCTTTCAGAGGAATACAGACAATTGACAAAATTCACAGACTTTCAAGATTTTAAAAA
ACTGTTTAACAAGGTCCCTATTGTTACAGATGGAAGGGTCAAACTTAATAAAGGATATTTGTTCGACTTT
GTGATTAGTTTGATGCGATTCAAAAAAGAATCCTCTCTAGCTACCACCGCAATAGATCCTGTTAGATACA
TAGATCCTCGTCGCAATATCGCATTTTCTAACGTGATGGATATATTAAAGTCGAATAAAGTGAACAATAA
TTAAGCAATTCCCGGGGATCCGAATAAAGGGTCAAGACAATTCTGCAGATATCCAGCACAGTGGCGGCCG
CTCGAGTCTAGAGGGCCCGCGGTTCGAAGGTAAGCCTATCCCTAACCCTCTCCTCGGTCTCGATTCTACG
CGTACCGGTCATCATCACCATCACCATTGAGTTTAAACCCGCTGATCAGCCTCGACTGTGCCTTCTAGTT
GCCAGCCATCTGTTGTTTGCCCCTCCCCCGTGCCTTCCTTGACCCT
