[The description below was written by a language model from this plasmid's Addgene catalogue record.]
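Description:
DCT.VV.Orf33 is a mammalian expression plasmid built on the commercial pcDNA 3.1D V5-His-TOPO backbone (about 5.5 kb without insert) and carries a 462 bp open reading frame from vaccinia virus. The insert, called VV.Orf33 within its library, is also listed as VV_WR_093 and annotated as a virion protein. It is recorded as flanked by BamHI sites at both ends, both retained, so the fragment can in principle be released with that single enzyme. The plasmid is maintained at high copy in E. coli under ampicillin selection. It also carries a neomycin resistance marker, allowing G418 selection of transfected mammalian cells.

No feature table accompanies the record, so the promoter and tag arrangement are not explicitly stated. Vectors of the pcDNA3.1 family generally drive expression from the CMV immediate-early promoter, and a T7 promoter site lies upstream of the cloning region, which fits with the T7 sequencing primer listed. The backbone name indicates C-terminal V5 and His tags, but the record does not say whether the ORF is in frame with them.

The construct belongs to a library of individually cloned vaccinia ORFs made for screening, associated with work identifying poxvirus CD8+ T cell determinants to inform the design and characterisation of smallpox vaccines. Expressing single viral ORFs in transfected cells allows the antigens recognised by T cells to be mapped. The depositors caution that the clones were made for screening and may differ from the canonical gene sequence. They also note that the ORF names apply only to this library, and that the supplementary library data and quality-control sequencing should be consulted.
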