Addgene plasmid #12721: DCT.VV.Orf33
Purpose: This plasmid was designed for screening purposes and may contain discrepancies relative to the current canonical GenBank version of the gene.
Depositing lab: Jack Bennink & Jon Yewdell. Depositing organization: National Institute of Allergy and Infectious Diseases (NIAID). Publication: Identification of poxvirus CD8+ T cell determinants to enable rational design and characterization of smallpox vaccines. Tscharke DC, Karupiah G, Zhou J, Palmore T, Irvine KR, Haeryfar SM, Williams S, Sidney J, Sette A, Bennink JR, Yewdell JW. J Exp Med. 2005 January 3; 201(1): 95–104. 10.1084/jem.20041912 PubMed 15623576.
Backbone
  Vector backbone: pcDNA 3.1D V5-His-TOPO
  Backbone manufacturer: Invitrogen
  Backbone size w/o insert (bp): 5514
  Vector type: Mammalian Expression
  Selectable markers: Neomycin (select with G418)
Growth in bacteria
  Bacterial resistance: Ampicillin, 100 μg/mL
  Growth temperature: 37°C
  Growth strain: DH5alpha
  Copy number: High Copy
Gene/Insert
  Gene/Insert name: VV.Orf33 (alt names: VV_WR_093; virion protein)
  Species: Vaccinia Virus
  Insert size (bp): 462
  GenBank ID: 9791017
  Cloning method: Restriction Enzyme; 5′ cloning site BamHI (not destroyed); 3′ cloning site BamHI (not destroyed)
  Sequencing primers: 5′ Universal T7
Terms and licenses: Academic/Nonprofit Terms; Industry Terms: Not Available to Industry
Depositor comments: Please see the Vaccinia kit page ( https://www.addgene.org/vvorf/ ) for more information. The kit page contains the supplemental VVOrfData spreadsheet, which includes important information about this plasmid. The plasmid and insert names provided here relate only to this library. The name of the ORF (if present) in VACV strain Copenhagen and the name of the ORF (if annotated) in VACV strain WR sequence can be found in VVOrfData spreadsheet. Please note that the amino acid sequence given for each ORF in the spreadsheet may contain some errors. Additionally, changes from the expected sequence may be present in these plasmids. Please see Addgene's quality control sequence and sequencing notes in the VVOrfData spreadsheet before ordering this plasmid.
How to cite: DCT.VV.Orf33 was a gift from Jack Bennink & Jon Yewdell (Addgene plasmid # 12721 ; http://n2t.net/addgene:12721 ; RRID:Addgene_12721)
